Addgene plasmid #106365: pSO7
Purpose: To insert a single copy of a construct at a site on Chr I, corresponding to the Shigella flexneri protein OspF (a MAP kinase inhibitor) expressed specifically in the epidermis.
Depositing lab: Jonathan Ewbank. Depositing organization: INSERM U1104, Centre d'Immunologie Marseille Luminy (CIML). Publication: Modulatory upregulation of an insulin peptide gene by different pathogens in C. elegans. Lee SH, Omi S, Thakur N, Taffoni C, Belougne J, Engelmann I, Ewbank JJ, Pujol N. Virulence. 2018 Dec 31;9(1):648-658. doi: 10.1080/21505594.2018.1433969. PubMed 29405821.
Backbone
  Vector backbone: pSO5
  Vector type: Worm Expression
Growth in bacteria
  Bacterial resistance: Ampicillin, 100 μg/mL
  Growth temperature: 37°C
  Growth strain: DH5alpha
  Copy number: Unknown
Gene/Insert
  Gene/Insert name: ttTi4348_ SEC _pcol-19_OspF_3'unc54UTR
  Species: Shigella flexneri
  GenBank ID: YP_006960239
  Cloning method: Unknown
Terms and licenses: Academic/Nonprofit Terms; Industry Terms: Not Available to Industry
Depositor comments: Plasmid contains ttTi4348_ SEC _pcol-19_OspF_3'unc54UTR . Insertion and selection = Chr I ttTi4348 + SEC
How to cite: pSO7 was a gift from Jonathan Ewbank (Addgene plasmid # 106365 ; http://n2t.net/addgene:106365 ; RRID:Addgene_106365)
