[The description below was written by a language model from this plasmid's Addgene catalogue record and pLannotate feature annotations shown in this document.]
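Description:
pSO7 is a 13.3 kb *Caenorhabditis elegans* expression and genome-targeting plasmid built on the pSO5 backbone. It is designed to place a single copy of a transgene at the ttTi4348 site on chromosome I. In bacteria it is maintained through a high-copy ColE1/pUC-type origin and selected with ampicillin (AmpR under its own bla promoter). An M13 phage origin and remnants of a lac promoter/lacZα cloning region are also present in the backbone.

The payload is the coding sequence of OspF, a *Shigella flexneri* effector that irreversibly removes the phosphate from phosphothreonine in MAP kinases and so acts as a MAP kinase inhibitor. According to the record it is driven by the col-19 promoter for epidermis-specific expression and followed by the unc-54 3'UTR, although neither regulatory element is annotated in the feature table.

Upstream of the transgene lies a self-excising selection cassette (SEC) bounded by two loxN sites. Within it are a sqt-1 collagen sequence, whose mutant forms alter body shape and give a visible marker, a hygromycin resistance gene flanked by attB1/attB2 sites for drug selection of worms, and a Cre recombinase gene with a tbb-2 terminator. Cre sits next to a fragment of the heat-shock gene hsp-16.1, consistent with heat-inducible expression. Inducing Cre recombines the loxN sites and removes the markers after integrants have been isolated.

The homology arms for ttTi4348 are not annotated as such. The aex-5 fragment downstream of the transgene may be part of this flanking genomic sequence. The plasmid serves to generate single-copy lines in which epidermal MAP kinase signalling is blocked, in the context of studies of *C. elegans* responses to pathogens.
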