Features (pLannotate 1.2.2; 21 found; start..end, strand, type, name):
   1610..1643    +  protein_bind   loxN: Cre-mediated recombination occurs in the 8-bp core sequence (GTATACCT). loxN sites are compatible with each other, but incompatible with loxP or lox2272 sites. Cre recombinase
   2014..2160    +  CDS            sqt-1 (fragment): SQT1_CAEEL - Also known as rol-5. Protein inferred from homology: Swiss-Prot protein existence level 3. Nematode cuticles are composed largely of collagen-like proteins. The cuticle functions both as an exoskeleton and as a barrier to protect the worm from its environment. This is a collagen critical for organismal morphogenesis. Mutations in sqt-1 can lengthen, shorten, or helically twist the entire animal. From Caenorhabditis elegans.
   2193..3032    +  CDS            sqt-1 (fragment): SQT1_CAEEL - Also known as rol-5. Protein inferred from homology: Swiss-Prot protein existence level 3. Nematode cuticles are composed largely of collagen-like proteins. The cuticle functions both as an exoskeleton and as a barrier to protect the worm from its environment. This is a collagen critical for organismal morphogenesis. Mutations in sqt-1 can lengthen, shorten, or helically twist the entire animal. From Caenorhabditis elegans.
   3076..3399    -  terminator     tbb-2 terminator: tbb-2; transcription terminator for the C. elegans tubulin beta-2 gene
   3408..4538    -  CDS            cre: RECR_BPP1 - Experimental evidence at protein level: Swiss-Prot protein existence level 1. Catalyzes site-specific recombination between two 34-base- pair LOXP sites. Its role is to maintain the phage genome as a monomeric unit-copy plasmid in the lysogenic state. From Escherichia phage P1 (Bacteriophage P1).
   4887..4937    +  CDS            hsp-16.1 (fragment): HSP11_CAEEL - Also known as hsp16-1b. Experimental evidence at transcript level: Swiss-Prot protein existence level 2. From Caenorhabditis elegans.
   5318..5338    +  protein_bind   attB1: mutant version of attB; core recombination site for the Gateway® BP reaction BP Clonase™
   5344..6369    +  CDS            HygR: aminoglycoside phosphotransferase from E. coli; aph(4)-Ia; confers resistance to hygromycin
   6373..6393    -  protein_bind   attB2: mutant version of attB; core recombination site for the Gateway® BP reaction BP Clonase™
   6747..6780    +  protein_bind   loxN: Cre-mediated recombination occurs in the 8-bp core sequence (GTATACCT). loxN sites are compatible with each other, but incompatible with loxP or lox2272 sites. Cre recombinase
   7149..7167    -  CDS            lacZα (fragment): LacZα fragment of β-galactosidase; lacZ fragment
   7835..8551    +  CDS            ospF: OSPF_SHIFL - Also known as mkaD. Experimental evidence at protein level: Swiss-Prot protein existence level 1. Catalyzes the removal of the phosphate group from the phosphothreonine in the mitogen-activated protein kinases such as MAPK2/ERK2, MAPK3/ERK1, MAPK8 and MAPK14 in an irreversible reaction, thus preventing the downstream phosphorylation of histone H3. This epigenetic modification results in inhibition of the transcription of a specific subset of proinflammatory genes, and ultimately to a reduced immune response against the invading pathogen. The diminished immune response enhances the
   9033..9185    +  CDS            aex-5 (fragment): AEX5_CAEEL - Also known as kpc-3 From Caenorhabditis elegans.
  10714..10736   -  protein_bind   lac operator (fragment): The lac repressor binds to the lac operator to inhibit transcription in E. coli. This inhibition can be relieved by adding lactose or isopropyl-β-D-thiogalactopyranoside (IPTG). lac repressor encoded by lacI
  10740..10770   -  promoter       lac promoter: promoter for the E. coli lac operon
  10785..10806   -  protein_bind   CAP binding site: CAP binding activates transcription in the presence of cAMP. E. coli catabolite activator protein
  10867..11455   -  rep_origin     ori: high-copy-number ColE1/pMB1/pBR322/pUC origin of replication
  11566..12075   +  rep_origin     M13 ori (sequence partly withheld): M13 bacteriophage origin of replication; arrow indicates direction of (+) strand synthesis
  12117..12977   -  CDS            AmpR: β-lactamase; bla; confers resistance to ampicillin, carbenicillin, and related antibiotics
  12978..13082   -  promoter       AmpR promoter: bla
  13166..45      -  CDS            lacZα (fragment) (across the origin): LacZα fragment of β-galactosidase; lacZ fragment
>Addgene plasmid #106365 | pSO7 | addgene full sequence | sequence record 204930 | Addgene NGS Result
ACGCCAGGGTTTTCCCAGTCACGACGTTGTAAAACGACGGCCAGTTGATCAGTCATCCAAGTGGGGATCA
GGAAGAAGTTGATAAAGTGATTCAAAAACTCGAGGAGCTCAACACAGCGATGAACCCAATTTTGAGAGCA
ACACTGACGAAGAACTATGACGCGAGGGTAGGCACTACCTTGAAGCTATCCACCTGCCTGCCTGCCGCCT
ATTTCCATGTGCAGTAGGAACGTGTGTAGGTATAGGCAGGCATTATCGCGTCTCCTTTCGAACTACCTAG
TACCTAGTAGGTAGTTTGAAGGGAGGCGCGATAATGCCTGCCTATGTCTACACATGTGCCTACTGCGCAT
GGAAATAGGCGGTAGTCAGGCAGGTAGATAGCCTCATAAAATTCAATACTTCCTTTTCAGAAAGAATGCT
GGAATGTATTCAAAGAGGAGTCACTCTTCCCATTGCTCAGAGAATATGAAGAGTTGCTCGGCGAGCAAAA
GTTCATGATTGGAGATCGATATTCATGGGCTGACATCGCTGTCGTCGAGTTTCTAACTCGGTGTCAGCAG
TGCTACGATAGCTTCTATCTGGCTCATTTCGAGAGGCTCCGAACTTTTTGCCAGACTTTTGAGTCTCTTC
CGCACATTCGTCCCTACATTCAGGGACGTGTTGATTCATTTATCTAATTTTTTAAAATGGATATTTTTCG
TTTTTTATTTGTTTGTTTTGCTGATAATTCAATAAAGTTACGCAACGAATTTTAGACATTTATGAAAACC
GAAAATCGACAAAAATATTTTAAGAAAAATAGCAGCAAAATTCAATATTTTATCAAATTTTGTTTATGGT
AATGAGAAAGAAAACATACAATATTTTTCTAAGAAGAAGAAAAATGACCAGAATTTTAAGATTTTTCTCG
AATATACGAAAAATTGATAAACTAAAATTTTCGATTTTTCCATTTATTTTGAAAAAAAAACTCTTGACGG
TTTTCATCATGCGAAGAGGTGAGAAATATTCTGAAAGTTATGCATTTTGAAAAAATTGCAAAAAAATACG
TTAAAATTTTTTGATCTATTGTTTTTTTTTGAAAACCGGAATTTAAAATGGAATTTTTTTTCAAAAATTA
AAATTAAAATTTAAATATTTCTAGTGTTTGGATAGTTTTTCAAAAGCTAGATTTAACCCGCGAGATGTCG
ACCGCTAGTGTAGCTTACAGATGGCTGAAGACTTCGCAAAAATCTTATCTTAGAAACCCGCGAGGTGTCG
GCCGCTAAAACTTTGTAAACCTGCCAACAAAATGCTTCGCATTGTCTGAACAGATGAAACCTTGAAACAA
AACATATACAATTGAAATCCCGTAAAGTGTCGGGCGCAAGAACTGCGATTAGTTGTATAATTGGACTAGC
TCAAATTTGACCAAAATCTCATTTTTAGACCTCTAAGATGTCGGCCACTATAACTTTATTCAACTTGAAA
CTGCAAAAAAACTTATCAACTGTATAGATTCAAGTATTATGTCAAGTATTGGTTTTAGAGCTACAGTACA
CTCTGATAACAAAATCTGCAGAAATACCTCCCTGTCAATTCCCAAAATACGGTAGCAAACTCACTTCGTA
TAACTTCGTATAGTATACCTTATACGAAGTTATCTGCCCTCGATTGTCTATCTTCCATTCTCACCAAGTT
TCAACAACTTTATTCAGTCATTCTTCTCTGGTTCATTTCCCAACCAATCTTCCCGAATAAAGCCCATCTG
TCCTTTCGGCCACATTCCTCACCTACATCCGTACTCCTTATCTCCCGTTCTTATCCAGTCTTTTATCGTC
TCTGCGTCTCGCACACTGTCTCGTCGGTAATGTAAAAAAAAAACAAAAAAAACTTGAAAACTTGCGGAAA
GATTTCCTAATAAAAGGAGACGAATCCGGTAGGAAATCGACAAGTCTCTGCTTCTCGAAGACTAGGTGAG
TTACATTTCTTTGGCCGAATTATTTTGAAATCCTAAATTTGATAATTTCAGAGATGTCTGTAAAACTTGC
GTGTTATGTGACGGCTTCGGTCACTGTCGCCACTCTTATGGTATGCTTCATGACCATGTCAACCATCTAC
TCGGAGGTTGATGGATTCAGAGAGAAGCTTGATACCGAGATGAATGTGTTCAGAGTGAGTTAAATTATAT
TTTGAATTTTAAATAATTTTTAATTTTCTAGCAATCTACCAATGGATTGTGGAAGGACATAGTTGTCATC
GGAAGATCTAGCAAGCGTGTCCGTTGTCAATATGAAGAGACCAACGCTACCCCAACTCCACATGCTGATG
GATCCCCATCTGCTCCACCAGGTCAACCACCAGCAGTTCCACCAGTCTTCAACCAGCCAAAGACTCCAAA
TGGAGCCAATGGAAATGGACCAACCTGCAACTGCAATGCTGATAACAAGTGCCCAGCTGGACCATCCGGA
CCAAAGGGAGTTCCAGGAGTTCCAGGACTCGACGGAGTTCCAGGACTTGACGGTGTTCCAGGAGTTGGAG
CTGATGATATCGCTCCACAACGCGAGTCTGTCGGATGCTTCACTTGCCCACAAGGACCAGTTGGACCACC
AGGAGCTCTTGGAAGACCAGGACCACGTGGACTTCCAGGACCAAGAGGACAAAATGGAAACCCAGGAAGA
GATGGACAACCAGGACATCCAGGAGAGCAAGGATCATCCGGTCAAATCGGAAAGATCGGAGAGCCAGGAC
CACCAGGAGAGAAGGGACGCGACGCCGAGCATCCAATCGGAAGACCAGGACCAAAGGGACCAAGAGGAGA
TCAAGGACCAACAGGACCAGCTGGACAGAACGGTCTTCACGGACCACCAGGAGAGCCAGGAACCGTTGGA
CCAGAAGGACCATCTGGAAAGCAAGGACGTCAAGGACCAGACGGAACCCAGGGAGAGACTGGACCAGACG
GAAGACCAGGAAAGGATGCCGAGTACTGCCAGTGCCCAGACAAGTCTCCACCATCAGAGGCTGTCAACGC
CAACCGTGGATACAGAAATATCTAAATTGTTGGTGTTTTCTAATAAAATATTTGAGATTCAGTGAGACTT
TTTTCTTGGCGGCACAATAAAGTTTCCTCTTTTTGTTGGGTCACTCAACGAACACAATACAAATATTTGA
GCGCTCGCATTTTTCTCAACCTTTCGGGTTTAAAGCACTTCAAAATGGAATTGAAGAGAGATTGTGAAAG
TACATCAGACAGAATCACATTTTGATAGCATTCACTTCACTCAGATGCAAACTTTTCAGTGACTATAAAA
AGTCATAAAATAATAACATTAAAAAAGCAAATAAATTAGCGAGAGAATTTTTTGACAAAAAGAAAGAATA
GTGATAGAGAAGAAGGGAATGCTTGAAAGGATTTTGCATTTATCTTAATCACCGTCTTCGAGAAGACGAA
CCATGGCGCCAGTTTCAGAATCCAAGTTTCTAATATAGTTCATCACAATGTTGACGTTGGTCCAACCTCC
GGCTTGCATAATCTCTGGGATGGAAACTCCAGCGCGAGCCATGTCACGGGCAGCTCCGACACGGGCGGAA
TGTCCAGACCAAGCCAAGTAACGTTGTCCGGAATCATCCTTGGCTCCGTAGATGAGACGGTGGGTAGCTT
CGAAGATTCCTGAAAATTTATTTTCAGCTTATTCTTAGCTAATATGTTGTTTAAACTTACCTTCAAGAGC
TCGAGTCGAGAGTTGTGATGTTGCACTCGGGGCAGCAACTCCGTTCTTGCGAACACGACAGAACAGGTAG
TTGTTTGGATCATCGGCGACTCCGGAAACCGAAATCCAGCGCTCAACGAGCTTGGTAACTCCAAGGGAGA
GCGCTTTTTCGACTCCGGCAGTCGAGACCAGCGTTTTTGTACGTCCGATGTGGATGAGCATTCTTCCTCC
GTCTGTGCGACTAATATCCTTGACGCGAATGCGGGCAATTTCGGCGATACGGAGAAGTGTGTTGTAAGCA
ATTCCGAGGAAGGCGAGGTTTCGGATGTCCTGGCAACGATCGGAATTTTCCATAAGAGAACGGACCTGAT
CGAAGTCGGTTCTGAAAATTTCGTCAAGTCTTAGGATTGAATACATTAATATTTAAACTTACCTTTCGAA
GGCGAGGGCTTGCTTGGCTCTCTCTCCAGCATCAACATTTTCCTTGCGGATACGTCTCATTACGAGAGAT
ACGGCATTAGAATCTGATGGGCGTGGAAGTCCAGATCGGCGATGGAGCATATTGAGCTGTCCGAGATGTT
GTTGGATCGTCTTCACCGCCAATCCACGAGCTTGGAGGTAGAGCAAGTAGTCACGAACGTCTTCTGGCTC
GGCTGGGAACCACTTGCGGTTGTTAAGCTTGCACCAGGCAGCCCAAGAACGGCACACTGAGAGAAGCATC
TTCCAGGTGTGCTCGGAGAAGGCTTGTCTGTCACGGAACATATCCATGAGGTTCTTGCGAACTTCATCAC
TTGTCGCGTCAACTGGAAGTGCTGGAAGATTTTGATGAACAGTGAGAAGATTTGACATATTTTCGAAGTT
TTTTAGATGCACTAGAACAAAGCGTGTTGGCTTCCTCTGAGCCCGCTTTCCTTATATACCCGCATTCTGC
AGCCTTACAGAATGTTCTAGAAGGTCCTAGATGCATTCGTTTGAAAATACTCCCGGTGGGTGCAAAGAGA
CGCAGACGGAAAATGTATCTGGGTCTCTTTATTGTGTACACTACTTTTCCATGTACCGAATGTGAGTCGC
CCTCCTTTTGCAACAAGCAGCTCGAATGTTCTAGAAAAAGGTGGAAAATAGTATAAATACCGTTGAAAAT
AAATACCGAACAACATTTGCTCTAATTGTGAAATTAGAAATCTTCAAACTATAATCATGTCACTTTACCA
CTATTTCCGTCCAGCTCAACGTTCCGTTTTTGGTGATCATTTTTGCTTTCGTCGTAAATCTACACACGCG
TCTCTTCCGTGCGAGAGTCCAAGCCAGCAGCCAAATTCGTTGACTGAGTATTCAACGTTTATACGTTGTC
GGCAACGAGAAATAGGAAAATGCATCGGGAAATGTTCTTTTTTCGATTTTTTCCAAGGTTTTGACAAATT
TTACCACGAATTTTGCTATGTTTTCAATTAAAAAATATGTTATTCAACTGTTTCTATGAGGAAAATAAGG
CTTTGCATGTAATTTTCTTATTCAGCATAATTTTTAATTAATTTGAATTTTCTGTCCTAACGTTTATTTT
GTTTTCTTGGTTATGACTGATCTGAAATTAATTTTTGAATTTTAAGGTAATATGTCAGGCGGTGCCGCAA
GTTTGTACAAAAAAGCAGGCTCCATGAAAAAGCCTGAACTCACCGCGACGTCTGTCGAGAAGTTTCTGAT
CGAAAAGTTCGACAGCGTCTCCGACCTGATGCAGCTCTCGGAGGGCGAAGAATCTCGTGCTTTCAGCTTC
GATGTAGGAGGGCGTGGATATGTCCTGCGGGTAAATAGCTGCGCCGATGGTTTCTACAAAGATCGTTATG
TTTATCGGCACTTTGCATCGGCCGCGCTCCCGATTCCGGAAGTGCTTGACATTGGGGAATTCAGCGAGAG
CCTGACCTATTGCATCTCCCGCCGTGCACAGGGTGTCACGTTGCAAGACCTGCCTGAAACCGAACTGCCC
GCTGTTCTGCAGCCGGTCGCGGAGGCCATGGATGCGATCGCTGCGGCCGATCTTAGCCAGACGAGCGGGT
TCGGCCCATTCGGACCGCAAGGAATCGGTCAATACACTACATGGCGTGATTTCATATGCGCGATTGCTGA
TCCCCATGTGTATCACTGGCAAACTGTGATGGACGACACCGTCAGTGCGTCCGTCGCGCAGGCTCTCGAT
GAGCTGATGCTTTGGGCCGAGGACTGCCCCGAAGTCCGGCACCTCGTGCACGCGGATTTCGGCTCCAACA
ATGTCCTGACGGACAATGGCCGCATAACAGCGGTCATTGACTGGAGCGAGGCGATGTTCGGGGATTCCCA
ATACGAGGTCGCCAACATCTTCTTCTGGAGGCCGTGGTTGGCTTGTATGGAGCAGCAGACGCGCTACTTC
GAGCGGAGGCATCCGGAGCTTGCAGGATCGCCGCGGCTCCGGGCGTATATGCTCCGCATTGGTCTTGACC
AACTCTATCAGAGCTTGGTTGACGGCAATTTCGATGATGCAGCTTGGGCGCAGGGTCGATGCGACGCAAT
CGTCCGATCCGGAGCCGGGACTGTCGGGCGTACACAAATCGCCCGCAGAAGCGCGGCCGTCTGGACCGAT
GGCTGTGTAGAAGTACTCGCCGATAGTGGAAACCGACGCCCCAGCACTCGTCCGAGGGCAAAGGAATAGA
CCCAGCTTTCTTGTACAAAGTGGGTCCAATTACTCTTCAACATCCCTACATGCTCTTTCTCCCTGTGCTC
CCACCCCCTATTTTTGTTATTATCAAAAAACTTCTCTTAATTTCTTTGTTTTTTAGCTTCTTTTAAGTCA
CCTCTAACAATGAAATTGTGTAGATTCAAAAATAGAATTAATTCGTAATAAAAAGTCGAAAAAAATTGTG
CTCCCTCCCCCCATTAATAATAATTCTATCCCAAAATCTACACAATGTTCTGTGTACACTTCTTATGTTT
TTTACTTCTGATAAATTTTTTTGAAACATCATAGAAAAAACCGCACACAAAATACCTTATCATATGTTAC
GTTTCAGTTTATGACCGCAATTTTTAATAACTTCGTATAGTATACCTTATACGAAGTTATACTAGTATAT
ATTTTTATGTTTTCTTTTAAACCTTCCTCCATATTTCTGAATTGAATGTTGTTGCATATTGTGTGTCCTT
ATTTCATTTCCATCATCCTTTTGTGTGTTTCCCCCTTCCACCAATTCCCCCCACGTCCTAATGAAATGAA
AGCGAGAAGATAAATAAACTTGCACATTGTGTTCAGATGAGAGGAGCGGAATACGAATTGGGAGACGGAA
AGAGAAAAAAAAATGTTTAGATTTGGATTGAATTAATTTTTTAGAAAGCAAGAAAAAAAACACAAAGAGA
ATAAATAAATAATAGGAAAAAAAACAAATATTCAGTATTTAAAATTTGAAAATTCAACGACGTTGGCGTC
GATCATCCTGTAAAACGACGGCCAGTGCCATTTGAAAATTTGCACCAATGTATTATTTAATTTTTTTTTT
CGAAAATTTAACGCATTTTCTCTCTAAAAACTCGAAATTTAGTGTGTTCTAAACAACAGTAAGCATACAA
TACCTTTGTTCAAAATTGACGTGCTTTCTGAACCAATATGGTTAGTTTCAAAAATTTTTGTATTATAGGA
TAGAAATATTTGGAAATAAATTTTAAAACCAAACTTATGCCTTTCTCTTTTAGTATCCCAGCTAGGTAAT
ATTTTAGTATTTGCCCAAATCCTTGAAGTAAGGAGTATATAATTTTTGAAAAACAATAAAACTCCAGATA
ATTCATAGTTTTTTCTCGAAAGAAAATTTTTGAGATTAGTTATTGAACTTCATTTTTGAACATTATTCGT
TGAAAAACACTCGCTTTGTCTTTATTTTCAAAAAAATTCCGATTTCCCCAACCAGAAAAAAAAACAGATA
GAAGAAATTTCTCCTTAAATTTCATTGTCCATCTCTCTTGGAAACACATTATCTATCAAATGAAAAACGC
ATTTTTTTTCCTGGCAGAAAAATGAAATTGGTTAGATTACACTGGTTAGGTTTGAAGGTGTAACTTTCGC
TTTCTCAGCAACTTTCAGTATAAAAGGAAACGGTCACCATTTAGAAAGACATCAGTTCATCAACATGCCC
ATAAAAAAGCCCTGTCTAAAACTAAATTTAGATTCTTTGAATGTTGTGAAGTCTGAAATACCGCAGATGC
TTTCTGCGAATGAAAGATTGAAAAATAACTTCAATATATTGTACAACCAAATACGGCAATACCCAGCGTA
CTATTTCAAAGTAGCATCGAACGTGCCAACTTACTCTGATATATGTCAATTTTTTTCTGTCATGTACCAA
GGATTCCAGATTGTGAACCATAGTGGAGATGTGTTTATTCATGCATGTCGTGAAAATCCTCAGAGTAAGG
GGGATTTTGTTGGGGACAAGTTTCATATTAGTATAGCTAGGGAGCAAGTTCCTCTGGCATTCCAAATTTT
GTCTGGTTTATTATTTTCAGAGGACAGTCCTATAGATAAATGGAAGATAACTGATATGAATCGAGTTTCT
CAGCAATCTCGTGTGGGGATAGGAGCTCAGTTTACGCTATATGTAAAATCAGATCAGGAATGCTCGCAAT
ATAGTGCTTTATTACTTCATAAAATACGACAATTTATAATGTGTCTCGAGTCTAATCTATTAAGAAGCAA
AATCGCTCCCGGGGAGTATCCGGCGTCAGATGTTAGACCTGAAGACTGGAAATATGTCAGCTATCGTAAT
GAACTACGAAGCGATCGAGATGGAAGTGAAAGGCAAGAGCAAATGTTACGAGAGGAACCATTTTATCGAT
TGATGATAGAGTAGCATCTCGCGCCCGTGCCTCTGACTTCTAAGTCCAATTACTCTTCAACATCCCTACA
TGCTCTTTCTCCCTGTGCTCCCACCCCCTATTTTTGTTATTATCAAAAAACTTCTCTTAATTTCTTTGTT
TTTTAGCTTCTTTTAAGTCACCTCTAACAATGAAATTGTGTAGATTCAAAAATAGAATTAATTCGTAATA
AAAAGTCGAAAAAAATTGTGCTCCCTCCCCCCATTAATAATAATTCTATCCCAAAATCTACACAATGTTC
TGTGTACACTTCTTATGTTTTTTACTTCTGATAAATTTTTTTGAAACATCATAGAAAAAACCGCACACAA
AATACCTTATCATATGTTACGTTTCAGTTTATGACCGCAATTTTTATTTCTTCGCACGTCTGGGCCTCTC
ATGACGTCAAATCATGCTCATCGTGAAAAAGTTTTGGAGTATTTTTGGAATTTTTCAATCAAGTGAAAGT
TTATGAAATTAATTTTCCTGCTTTTGCTTTTTGGGGTTTCCCCTATTGTTTGTCAAGATTTCGAGGACGG
CGTTTTTCTTGCTAAAATCACAAGTATTGATGAGCACGATGCAAGAAAGATCGGAAGAAGGTTTGGGTTT
GAGGCTCAGTGGAAGGTGAGTCGATGCGCGATGCAAGTCGGCGATTTCTTTGAAGTTTTGTCAAAAGAAG
AGACAAGGACTTGATAGATACGCTCATCAGAGTGAGATTCATTGCAAATAGTGTGTAAATCGTGGAGAGA
CGAGAGAAAAGGTGTGAGAAGCTTAGAAGATAAAGAATAGGAAGAAGAACATATCTCATTTCCTATTTTC
TCTAATTTTTCGTTCATTTTTCTAGACATTACCCATTTGATGGTTTTTCAATATGGTTATCAGGGTACTC
ATTTTGGTAGTTTTCAAAGCAATTTGGAGTTTTTTTTTAAATTGTCAACTACAAAAACGCAGCTTAAAGG
TCCAAATATCATAGTATAAAAATTCTTTAAAAAATTCCAAATTTTATATGATTTTTTGAAAATTGGAAGA
ATGTTAGTTTTTGCCATTTTTTTGGAAGTTTTTCTCCGGATTTTATGGTACTTATATTTCAAATATAAAT
TTTTGTAGGAATTCGAGTATGCGAGAGAGCTATAGTTTACTAAAAAAAAGTGGCAAAAACTCAGTAATTG
CCACTTTTTTCAAAAATGTTTTGAAAAATTTTACTATGATATTTGGCCATTTTGGCACCATATGTACGTT
ACTTTTTACGAAACACTCTAATTTTTGAAATTTGAGTTTCATGTTTAATCTTTTGTATAAAATTTTTATG
GTCCTTTTGTGACAGGATAAAAAATTGCAAAAAAATAGAAAACTTTGTTTCGTGAAAACACCTAGTTTAA
AAATTGTGGGCCACTTAGCGATTCTAGTCAAAAATCAGACAAATGTCAGCTGCCGTAACTTTTTCCGGAT
CAGGGTTATCAAATTTTAATTTTAATTGTAAATGTAGAAAAATGATCGGCAACATTTTGCTAATTGAAAA
TATTTTGAAAATTGCTATAGTACATATTAATCTAGTATTAATATAGTATTAATGTTATAATATCAGTTAT
GTGTTTGAATAACTCAAGCGTAAGTTTCCGTAAAATATCTTTAAATTTTGGTAATTTTTTACGGTTTGGT
ATAAATTTTTGCATTTTTTGATTTTCTACACTTTTTTTCGATTTCGCATTTTCCGAATTTCTCTGAAATA
AATCGAACAATCGGAAAATTTTCGAGGGCACCCTTAGCCATGCAGCTCAGGAATTTGACTTTATGTTCCC
ATTCAAATTTTTTTAAAATTAAATAAAATGCTAATTGTAAGATAAATTACAAAAATTATTAAATCTCATC
ATCCTTATGATGATAGTGCAGTGCATGAATATATTTTTCCAAATAGGATATGATTCGTCGAGTAGCTTCA
CGTAATCCGTTTTCTTCAATCACCATTTCGAACTGCAATTTTTTTTTTGGATTTTTGTAACAATATTGTC
ATAAATTGTGATTTTGATATTTTGCGTAGAGCATCAGAACCTTTCTGCTTTGAATTTTAATGGGATTAAA
AATTATAAAAAACTTGCACCCTAATTAAAGCGCGATACCTGGTGACCCATGGTCATAGCTGTTTCCTGTG
TGAAATTGTTATCCGCTCACAATTCCACACAACATACGAGCCGGAAGCATAAAGTGTAAAGCCTGGGGTG
CCTAATGAGTGAGCTAACTCACATTACATGTGAGCAAAAGGCCAGCAAAAGGCCAGGAACCGTAAAAAGG
CCGCGTTGCTGGCGTTTTTCCATAGGCTCCGCCCCCCTGACGAGCATCACAAAAATCGACGCTCAAGTCA
GAGGTGGCGAAACCCGACAGGACTATAAAGATACCAGGCGTTTCCCCCTGGAAGCTCCCTCGTGCGCTCT
CCTGTTCCGACCCTGCCGCTTACCGGATACCTGTCCGCCTTTCTCCCTTCGGGAAGCGTGGCGCTTTCTC
ATAGCTCACGCTGTAGGTATCTCAGTTCGGTGTAGGTCGTTCGCTCCAAGCTGGGCTGTGTGCACGAACC
CCCCGTTCAGCCCGACCGCTGCGCCTTATCCGGTAACTATCGTCTTGAGTCCAACCCGGTAAGACACGAC
TTATCGCCACTGGCAGCAGCCACTGGTAACAGGATTAGCAGAGCGAGGTATGTAGGCGGTGCTACAGAGT
TCTTGAAGTGGTGGCCTAACTACGGCTACACTAGAAGAACAGTATTTGGTATCTGCGCTCTGCTGAAGCC
AGTTACCTTCGGAAAAAGAGTTGGTAGCTCTTGATCCGGCAAACAAACCACCGCTGGTAGCGGTGGTTTT
TTTGTTTGCAAGCAGCAGATTACGCGCAGAAAAAAAGGATCTCAAGAAGATCCTTTGATCTTTTCTACGG
GGTCTGACGCTCAGTGGAACGAAAACTCACGTTAAGGGATTTTGGTCATGAGATTATCAAAAAGGATCTT
CACCTAGATCCTTT
[125 nt withheld, positions 11565-11689]
C
[137 nt withheld, positions 11691-11827]
CCTTTGACGTTGGAGTCCACGTTCTTT
[37 nt withheld, positions 11855-11891]
ACCCTATCTCGGGCTATTCTTTTGATTTATAAGGGATTTTGCCGATTTCGGCCTATTGGTTAAAAAATGA
GCTGATTTAACAAAAATTTAACGCGAATTTTAACAAAAT
[37 nt withheld, positions 12001-12037]
T
[38 nt withheld, positions 12039-12076]
AATCAATCTAAAGTATATATGAGTAAACTTGGTCTGACAGTTACCAATGCTTAATCAGTGAGGCACCTAT
CTCAGCGATCTGTCTATTTCGTTCATCCATAGTTGCCTGACTCCCCGTCGTGTAGATAACTACGATACGG
GAGGGCTTACCATCTGGCCCCAGTGCTGCAATGATACCGCGAGACCCACGCTCACCGGCTCCAGATTTAT
CAGCAATAAACCAGCCAGCCGGAAGGGCCGAGCGCAGAAGTGGTCCTGCAACTTTATCCGCCTCCATCCA
GTCTATTAATTGTTGCCGGGAAGCTAGAGTAAGTAGTTCGCCAGTTAATAGTTTGCGCAACGTTGTTGCC
ATTGCTACAGGCATCGTGGTGTCACGCTCGTCGTTTGGTATGGCTTCATTCAGCTCCGGTTCCCAACGAT
CAAGGCGAGTTACATGATCCCCCATGTTGTGCAAAAAAGCGGTTAGCTCCTTCGGTCCTCCGATCGTTGT
CAGAAGTAAGTTGGCCGCAGTGTTATCACTCATGGTTATGGCAGCACTGCATAATTCTCTTACTGTCATG
CCATCCGTAAGATGCTTTTCTGTGACTGGTGAGTACTCAACCAAGTCATTCTGAGAATAGTGTATGCGGC
GACCGAGTTGCTCTTGCCCGGCGTCAACACGGGATAATACCGCGCCACATAGCAGAACTTTAAAAGTGCT
CATCATTGGGAAACGTTCTTCGGGGCGAAAACTCTCAAGGATCTTACCGCTGTTGAGATCCAGTTCGATG
TAACCCACTCGTGCACCCAACTGATCTTCAGCATCTTTTACTTTCACCAGCGTTTCTGGGTGAGCAAAAA
CAGGAAGGCAAAATGCCGCAAAAAAGGGAATAAGGGCGACACGGAAATGTTGAATACTCATACTCTTCCT
TTTTCAATATTATTGAAGCATTTATCAGGGTTATTGTCTCATGAGCGGATACATATTTGAATGTATTTAG
AAAAATAAACAAATAGGGGTTCCGCGCACATTTCCCCGAAAAGTGCCACCTGACGTAGTTAACAAAAAAA
AGCCCGCCGAAGCGGGCTTTATTACCAAGCGAAGCGCCATTCGCCATTCAGGCTGCGCAACTGTTGGGAA
GGGCGATCGGTGCGGGCCTCTTCGCTATTACGCCAGCTGGCGAAAGGGGGATGTGCTGCAAGGCGATTAA
GTTGGGTA
